Addgene plasmid #195430: pMZ-182
Purpose: Transient, constitutive expression of synZiFTR: ZF7-p65
Depositing lab: Ahmad Khalil. Depositing organization: Boston University Main Campus. Publication: Multidimensional control of therapeutic human cell function with synthetic gene circuits. Li HS, Israni DV, Gagnon KA, Gan KA, Raymond MH, Sander JD, Roybal KT, Joung JK, Wong WW, Khalil AS. Science. 2022 Dec 16;378(6625):1227-1234. doi: 10.1126/science.ade0156. Epub 2022 Dec 15. PubMed 36520914.
Backbone
  Vector backbone: pCAGEN
  Vector type: Mammalian Expression
Growth in bacteria
  Bacterial resistance: Ampicillin, 100 μg/mL
  Growth temperature: 37°C
  Growth strain: NEB Stable
  Copy number: Unknown
Gene/Insert
  Gene/Insert name: pUb - 3XFLAG - NLS - ZF7-3 (ZF7) - p65 - RbGpA
  Species: Synthetic
  Cloning method: Gibson Cloning
Terms and licenses: Academic/Nonprofit Terms; Industry Terms: Not Available to Industry
How to cite: pMZ-182 was a gift from Ahmad Khalil (Addgene plasmid # 195430 ; http://n2t.net/addgene:195430 ; RRID:Addgene_195430)
