[The description below was written by a language model from this plasmid's Addgene catalogue record and pLannotate feature annotations shown in this document.]
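Description:
pMZ-182 is a 5.6 kb mammalian expression plasmid built on the pCAGEN backbone for transient, constitutive production of a synthetic zinc finger transcription regulator (synZiFTR), ZF7-p65. It is propagated in E. coli through a high-copy ColE1/pUC-type origin and selected with ampicillin via the β-lactamase gene and its native promoter. No mammalian selection marker is annotated, consistent with its intended use in transient transfection. The backbone also carries an SV40 origin with an adjacent SV40 poly(A) signal, plus residual lac promoter/operator, CAP site and short lacI-like fragments that are cloning-vector remnants rather than functional parts of the payload.

The expression cassette is driven by the human ubiquitin C (UbC) promoter, which has replaced the backbone's original promoter region; only a 20 nt trace of CMV enhancer remains upstream. Downstream, the open reading frame encodes an N-terminal 3xFLAG epitope for detection, a nuclear localization signal, the engineered zinc finger array ZF7-3 (ZF7), and the transcriptional activation domain of human RelA/p65. The NLS and the zinc finger array are listed in the catalogue entry but are not individually annotated. The small ZFHD1 hit in that interval probably reflects generic zinc finger framework similarity. Transcripts are terminated by the rabbit β-globin polyadenylation region, which also accounts for the short HBB fragment match. The resulting fusion protein is a synthetic activator that should bind its cognate ZF7 recognition sites and recruit transcriptional machinery through p65, so the plasmid would typically be co-delivered with a reporter or output gene under a ZF7-responsive promoter to build or test synthetic gene circuits in human cells.
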