Features (pLannotate 1.2.2; 18 found; start..end, strand, type, name):
     88..948     -  CDS            AmpR: β-lactamase; bla; confers resistance to ampicillin, carbenicillin, and related antibiotics
    949..1053    -  promoter       AmpR promoter: bla
   1084..1103    +  enhancer       CMV enhancer (fragment): human cytomegalovirus immediate early enhancer
   1104..2308    +  promoter       UbC promoter: human ubiquitin C promoter
   2335..2400    +  CDS            3xFLAG: three tandem FLAG® epitope tags, followed by an enterokinase cleavage site
   2941..2957    +  CDS            ZFHD1 (DNA binding domain) (fragment): composite human DNA-binding domain composed of domains from the transcription factors Zif268 and Oct-1 (Pomerantz et al., 1995)
   3226..3597    +  CDS            RelA (p65) AD: transcriptional activation domain of human RelA, also known as p65 (O'Shea and Perkins, 2008)
   3609..3680    +  CDS            HBB (fragment): HBB_PONPY - Experimental evidence at transcript level: Swiss-Prot protein existence level 2. Involved in oxygen transport from the lung to the various peripheral tissues. From Pongo pygmaeus (Bornean orangutan).
   3751..3806    +  polyA_signal   β-globin poly(A) signal: rabbit β-globin polyadenylation signal (Gil and Proudfoot, 1987)
   4191..4207    -  protein_bind   lac operator: The lac repressor binds to the lac operator to inhibit transcription in E. coli. This inhibition can be relieved by adding lactose or isopropyl-β-D-thiogalactopyranoside (IPTG). lac repressor encoded by lacI
   4215..4245    -  promoter       lac promoter: promoter for the E. coli lac operon
   4260..4281    -  protein_bind   CAP binding site: CAP binding activates transcription in the presence of cAMP. E. coli catabolite activator protein
   4294..4333    -  CDS            lacI (fragment): lac repressor; lacI; The lac repressor binds to the lac operator to inhibit transcription in E. coli. This inhibition can be relieved by adding lactose or isopropyl-β-D-thiogalactopyranoside (IPTG).
   4340..4362    +  promoter       SV40 promoter (fragment): SV40 enhancer and early promoter
   4366..4500    +  rep_origin     SV40 ori: SV40 origin of replication
   4520..4654    +  polyA_signal   SV40 poly(A) signal: SV40 polyadenylation signal
   4656..4710    -  CDS            lacI (fragment): lac repressor; lacI; The lac repressor binds to the lac operator to inhibit transcription in E. coli. This inhibition can be relieved by adding lactose or isopropyl-β-D-thiogalactopyranoside (IPTG).
   4893..5481    -  rep_origin     ori: high-copy-number ColE1/pMB1/pBR322/pUC origin of replication
>Addgene plasmid #195430 | pMZ-182 | addgene full sequence | sequence record 385008 | Addgene NGS Result
AAAAAGGATCTTCACCTAGATCCTTTTAAATTAAAAATGAAGTTTTAAATCAATCTAAAGTATATATGAG
TAAACTTGGTCTGACAGTTACCAATGCTTAATCAGTGAGGCACCTATCTCAGCGATCTGTCTATTTCGTT
CATCCATAGTTGCCTGACTCCCCGTCGTGTAGATAACTACGATACGGGAGGGCTTACCATCTGGCCCCAG
TGCTGCAATGATACCGCGAGACCCACGCTCACCGGCTCCAGATTTATCAGCAATAAACCAGCCAGCCGGA
AGGGCCGAGCGCAGAAGTGGTCCTGCAACTTTATCCGCCTCCATCCAGTCTATTAATTGTTGCCGGGAAG
CTAGAGTAAGTAGTTCGCCAGTTAATAGTTTGCGCAACGTTGTTGCCATTGCTACAGGCATCGTGGTGTC
ACGCTCGTCGTTTGGTATGGCTTCATTCAGCTCCGGTTCCCAACGATCAAGGCGAGTTACATGATCCCCC
ATGTTGTGCAAAAAAGCGGTTAGCTCCTTCGGTCCTCCGATCGTTGTCAGAAGTAAGTTGGCCGCAGTGT
TATCACTCATGGTTATGGCAGCACTGCATAATTCTCTTACTGTCATGCCATCCGTAAGATGCTTTTCTGT
GACTGGTGAGTACTCAACCAAGTCATTCTGAGAATAGTGTATGCGGCGACCGAGTTGCTCTTGCCCGGCG
TCAATACGGGATAATACCGCGCCACATAGCAGAACTTTAAAAGTGCTCATCATTGGAAAACGTTCTTCGG
GGCGAAAACTCTCAAGGATCTTACCGCTGTTGAGATCCAGTTCGATGTAACCCACTCGTGCACCCAACTG
ATCTTCAGCATCTTTTACTTTCACCAGCGTTTCTGGGTGAGCAAAAACAGGAAGGCAAAATGCCGCAAAA
AAGGGAATAAGGGCGACACGGAAATGTTGAATACTCATACTCTTCCTTTTTCAATATTATTGAAGCATTT
ATCAGGGTTATTGTCTCATGAGCGGATACATATTTGAATGTATTTAGAAAAATAAACAAATAGGGGTTCC
GCGCACATTTCCCCGAAAAGTGCCACCTGGGTCGACATTGATTATTGACTAGTGCGCCGGGTTTTGGCGC
CTCCCGCGGGCGCCCCCCTCCTCACGGCGAGCGCTGCCACGTCAGACGAAGGGCGCAGCGAGCGTCCTGA
TCCTTCCGCCCGGACGCTCAGGACAGCGGCCCGCTGCTCATAAGACTCGGCCTTAGAACCCCAGTATCAG
CAGAAGGACATTTTAGGACGGGACTTGGGTGACTCTAGGGCACTGGTTTTCTTTCCAGAGAGCGGAACAG
GCGAGGAAAAGTAGTCCCTTCTCGGCGATTCTGCGGAGGGATCTCCGTGGGGCGGTGAACGCCGATGATT
ATATAAGGACGCGCCGGGTGTGGCACAGCTAGTTCCGTCGCAGCCGGGATTTGGGTCGCGGTTCTTGTTT
GTGGATCGCTGTGATCGTCACTTGGTGAGTAGCGGGCTGCTGGGCTGGCCGGGGCTTTCGTGGCCGCCGG
GCCGCTCGGTGGGACGGAAGCGTGTGGAGAGACCGCCAAGGGCTGTAGTCTGGGTCCGCGAGCAAGGTTG
CCCTGAACTGGGGGTTGGGGGGAGCGCAGCAAAATGGCGGCTGTTCCCGAGTCTTGAATGGAAGACGCTT
GTGAGGCGGGCTGTGAGGTCGTTGAAACAAGGTGGGGGGCATGGTGGGCGGCAAGAACCCAAGGTCTTGA
GGCCTTCGCTAATGCGGGAAAGCTCTTATTCGGGTGAGATGGGCTGGGGCACCATCTGGGGACCCTGACG
TGAAGTTTGTCACTGACTGGAGAACTCGGTTTGTCGTCTGTTGCGGGGGCGGCAGTTATGGCGGTGCCGT
TGGGCAGTGCACCCGTACCTTTGGGAGCGCGCGCCCTCGTCGTGTCGTGACGTCACCCGTTCTGTTGGCT
TATAATGCAGGGTGGGGCCACCTGCCGGTAGGTGTGCGGTAGGCTTTTCTCCGTCGCAGGACGCAGGGTT
CGGGCCTAGGGTAGGCTCTCCTGAATCGACAGGCGCCGGACCTCTGGTGAGGGGAGGGATAAGTGAGGCG
TCAGTTTCTTTGGTCGGTTTTATGTACCTATCTTCTTAAGTAGCTGAAGCTCCGGTTTTGAACTATGCGC
TCGGGGTTGGCGAGTGTGTTTTGTGAAGTTTTTTAGGCACCTTTTGAAATGTAATCATTTGGGTCAATAT
GTAATTTTCAGTGTTAGACTAGTAAATTGTCCGCTAAATTCTGGCCGTTTTTGGCTTTTTTGTTAGACAC
GCGTTTAATTAAGCCGCCACCATGGACTACAAAGACCATGACGGTGATTATAAAGATCATGACATCGATT
ACAAGGATGACGATGACAAGATGGCCCCCAAGAAAAAGAGGAAGGTGGGCATTCACGGGGTGCCGGGTGG
ACTCGAGGGAGGCGGTGGAAGCGGCGGTACCGCTAGCTCTAGACCAGGCGAACGACCGTTTCAATGCCGG
ATATGTATGAGGAACTTCTCCCAACGCTCTTCTTTGGTGCGGCACACCCGAACACATACAGGAGAAAAGC
CATTCCAATGTCGAATTTGTATGCGCAATTTTTCACAGCGAGGGAACCTGAACATGCACCTCCGCACACA
TACTGGTTCACAGAAGCCCTTTCAGTGCAGGATTTGTATGCGCAACTTTAGCCGGAGGCAGGAACTTACG
AGGCACACTAGAACGCATACAGGTGAGAAGCCTTTCCAGTGTCGCATCTGTATGCGGAACTTCAGCGATC
ATTCTAGCTTGAAGAGGCATTTGCGAACTCACACCGGTTCTCAAAAACCTTTTCAGTGCCGAATTTGTAT
GCGCAACTTCAGCAGGCAAGACAATTTGGGCAGACACACGCGCACGCACACCGGGGAAAAACCGTTTCAA
TGTCGAATCTGCATGCGCAATTTTAGCGACGGAGGAAACCTGGGGAGACATCTGCGCACACACTTGCGGG
GATCCACCTGCAGGGATGAGTTTCCCACCATGGTGTTTCCTTCTGGGCAGATCAGCCAGGCCTCGGCCTT
GGCCCCGGCCCCTCCCCAAGTCCTGCCCCAGGCTCCAGCCCCTGCCCCTGCTCCAGCCATGGTATCAGCT
CTGGCCCAGGCCCCAGCCCCTGTCCCAGTCCTAGCCCCAGGCCCTCCTCAGGCTGTGGCCCCACCTGCCC
CCAAGCCCACCCAGGCTGGGGAAGGAACGCTGTCAGAGGCCCTGCTGCAGCTGCAGTTTGATGATGAAGA
CCTGGGGGCCTTGCTTGGCAACAGCACAGACCCAGCTGTGTTCACAGACCTGGCATCCGTCGACAACTCC
GAGTTTCAGCAGCTGCTGAACCAGGGCATACCTGTGGCCCCCCACACAACTGAGCCCATGCTGATGGAGT
ACCCTGAGGCTATAACTCGCCTAGTGACAGGGGCCCAGAGGCCCCCCGACCCAGCTCCTGCTCCACTGGG
GGCCCCGGGGCTCCCCAATGGCCTCCTTTCAGGAGATGAAGACTTCTCCTCCATTGCGGACATGGACTTC
TCAGCCCTGCTGAGTCAGATCAGCTCCTAAGCGGCCGCACTCCTCAGGTGCAGGCTGCCTATCAGAAGGT
GGTGGCTGGTGTGGCCAATGCCCTGGCTCACAAATACCACTGAGATCTTTTTCCCTCTGCCAAAAATTAT
GGGGACATCATGAAGCCCCTTGAGCATCTGACTTCTGGCTAATAAAGGAAATTTATTTTCATTGCAATAG
TGTGTTGGAATTTTTTGTGTCTCTCACTCGGAAGGACATATGGGAGGGCAAATCATTTAAAACATCAGAA
TGAGTATTTGGTTTAGAGTTTGGCAACATATGCCCATATGCTGGCTGCCATGAACAAAGGTTGGCTATAA
AGAGGTCATCAGTATATGAAACAGCCCCCTGCTGTCCATTCCTTATTCCATAGAAAAGCCTTGACTTGAG
GTTAGATTTTTTTTATATTTTGTTTTGTGTTATTTTTTTCTTTAACATCCCTAAAATTTTCCTTACATGT
TTTACTAGCCAGATTTTTCCTCCTCTCCTGACTACTCCCAGTCATAGCTGTCCCTCTTCTCTTATGGAGA
TCCCTCGACCTGCAGCCCAAGCTTGGCGTAATCATGGTCATAGCTGTTTCCTGTGTGAAATTGTTATCCG
CTCACAATTCCACACAACATACGAGCCGGAAGCATAAAGTGTAAAGCCTGGGGTGCCTAATGAGTGAGCT
AACTCACATTAATTGCGTTGCGCTCACTGCCCGCTTTCCAGTCGGGAAACCTGTCGTGCCAGCGGATCCG
CATCTCAATTAGTCAGCAACCATAGTCCCGCCCCTAACTCCGCCCAGTTCCGCCCATTCTCCGCCCCATG
GCTGACTAATTTTTTTTATTTATGCAGAGGCCGAGGCCGCCTCGGCCTCTGAGCTATTCCAGAAGTAGTG
AGGAGGCTTTTTTGGAGGCCTAGGCTTTTGCAAAAAGCTAACTTGTTTATTGCAGCTTATAATGGTTACA
AATAAAGCAATAGCATCACAAATTTCACAAATAAAGCATTTTTTTCACTGCATTCTAGTTGTGGTTTGTC
CAAACTCATCAATGTATCTTATCATGTCTGGATCCGCTGCATTAATGAATCGGCCAACGCGCGGGGAGAG
GCGGTTTGCGTATTGGGCGCTCTTCCGCTTCCTCGCTCACTGACTCGCTGCGCTCGGTCGTTCGGCTGCG
GCGAGCGGTATCAGCTCACTCAAAGGCGGTAATACGGTTATCCACAGAATCAGGGGATAACGCAGGAAAG
AACATGTGAGCAAAAGGCCAGCAAAAGGCCAGGAACCGTAAAAAGGCCGCGTTGCTGGCGTTTTTCCATA
GGCTCCGCCCCCCTGACGAGCATCACAAAAATCGACGCTCAAGTCAGAGGTGGCGAAACCCGACAGGACT
ATAAAGATACCAGGCGTTTCCCCCTGGAAGCTCCCTCGTGCGCTCTCCTGTTCCGACCCTGCCGCTTACC
GGATACCTGTCCGCCTTTCTCCCTTCGGGAAGCGTGGCGCTTTCTCATAGCTCACGCTGTAGGTATCTCA
GTTCGGTGTAGGTCGTTCGCTCCAAGCTGGGCTGTGTGCACGAACCCCCCGTTCAGCCCGACCGCTGCGC
CTTATCCGGTAACTATCGTCTTGAGTCCAACCCGGTAAGACACGACTTATCGCCACTGGCAGCAGCCACT
GGTAACAGGATTAGCAGAGCGAGGTATGTAGGCGGTGCTACAGAGTTCTTGAAGTGGTGGCCTAACTACG
GCTACACTAGAAGAACAGTATTTGGTATCTGCGCTCTGCTGAAGCCAGTTACCTTCGGAAAAAGAGTTGG
TAGCTCTTGATCCGGCAAACAAACCACCGCTGGTAGCGGTGGTTTTTTTGTTTGCAAGCAGCAGATTACG
CGCAGAAAAAAAGGATCTCAAGAAGATCCTTTGATCTTTTCTACGGGGTCTGACGCTCAGTGGAACGAAA
ACTCACGTTAAGGGATTTTGGTCATGAGATTATC
